Addgene plasmid #205089: raft-APEX2
Purpose: Expresses lipid-raft targeted APEX2 for proximity proteomics. Vector: pcDNA™4/TO. Insert: lipid raft target sequence (MGCVCSS) + mCherry +V5 (GKPIPNPLLGLDST) +APEX2
Depositing lab: Pieta Mattila.
Backbone
  Vector backbone: pcDNA™4/TO
  Backbone manufacturer: Thermo Fisher #V102020
  Backbone size w/o insert (bp): 5078
  Total vector size (bp): 6698
  Vector type: Mammalian Expression
  Selectable markers: Zeocin
Growth in bacteria
  Bacterial resistance: Ampicillin, 100 μg/mL
  Growth temperature: 37°C
  Growth strain: DH5alpha
  Copy number: Unknown
Gene/Insert
  Gene/Insert name: APEX2 (raft-mCherry-V5 tagged)
  Species: soybean
  Insert size (bp): 1620
  Tag / fusion protein: lipid raft targeting sequence (MGCVCSS), mCherry, V5 (GKPIPNPLLGLDST) (N terminal on insert)
  Cloning method: Gibson Cloning
  Sequencing primers: 5′ CMV; 3′ SV40
Resource information
  A portion of this plasmid was derived from a plasmid made by: APEX cloned originally from pcDNA3-mito-APEX, Addgene Plasmid #42607. Mutated into APEX2 as in: Hung, V., Udeshi, N., Lam, S. et al. Spatially resolved proteomic mapping in living cells with the engineered peroxidase APEX2. Nat Protoc 11, 456–475 (2016). https://doi.org/10.1038/nprot.2016.018
Terms and licenses: Academic/Nonprofit Terms; Industry Terms: Not Available to Industry
How to cite: raft-APEX2 was a gift from Pieta Mattila (Addgene plasmid # 205089 ; http://n2t.net/addgene:205089 ; RRID:Addgene_205089)
