[The description below was written by a language model from this plasmid's Addgene catalogue record and pLannotate feature annotations shown in this document.]
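Description:
raft-APEX2 is a mammalian expression plasmid built on the pcDNA4/TO backbone (about 6.7 kb in total) that produces a lipid raft-targeted version of the engineered soybean ascorbate peroxidase APEX2 for proximity proteomics. The roughly 1.6 kb insert, assembled by Gibson cloning, encodes a single fusion protein. It begins with a short N-terminal lipid raft targeting motif, followed by mCherry, a V5 epitope and then APEX2. The targeting peptide directs the fusion to raft-type membrane domains. mCherry allows its localisation to be checked by fluorescence, and V5 provides a handle for antibody detection. APEX2 is a monomeric peroxidase that labels proteins in its immediate vicinity, so the neighbourhood of the fusion can be captured and identified. According to the record, the APEX coding sequence came from an earlier mitochondrially targeted APEX plasmid and was mutated to the more active APEX2 form.

Expression is driven by the CMV immediate early enhancer and promoter and terminated by the bovine growth hormone polyadenylation signal. The annotation software matched short tet operator-containing fragments just downstream of the promoter. These correspond to the tandem operator sites of the TO backbone, which make transcription tetracycline-regulatable in cells expressing the Tet repressor and constitutive in cells that lack it. A separate cassette places the Sh ble gene under the SV40 early promoter and the bacterial EM7 promoter, with an SV40 polyadenylation signal, giving Zeocin selection in mammalian cells. In E. coli the plasmid is maintained through a high-copy pUC-type origin with ampicillin resistance, and an f1 origin is also present.
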