Features (pLannotate 1.2.2; 24 found; start..end, strand, type, name):
    100..324     +  polyA_signal   bGH poly(A) signal: bovine growth hormone polyadenylation signal
    328..349     +  promoter       SV40 promoter (fragment): SV40 enhancer and early promoter
    370..798     +  rep_origin     f1 ori (sequence partly withheld): f1 bacteriophage origin of replication; arrow indicates direction of (+) strand synthesis
    812..1141    +  promoter       SV40 promoter: SV40 enhancer and early promoter
   1189..1236    +  promoter       EM7 promoter: synthetic bacterial promoter&nbsp
   1255..1629    +  CDS            BleoR: antibiotic-binding protein; Sh ble from Streptoalloteichus hindustanus; confers resistance to bleomycin, phleomycin, and Zeocin™
   1639..1764    +  CDS            ble (fragment): BLE_KLEPN - Experimental evidence at protein level: Swiss-Prot protein existence level 1. Binding protein with a strong affinity to the bleomycin family of antibiotics. Binds to CL990; an antimitotic-antibiotic compound. From Klebsiella pneumoniae.
   1759..1880    +  polyA_signal   SV40 poly(A) signal: SV40 polyadenylation signal
   1953..1969    -  protein_bind   lac operator: The lac repressor binds to the lac operator to inhibit transcription in E. coli. This inhibition can be relieved by adding lactose or isopropyl-β-D-thiogalactopyranoside (IPTG). lac repressor encoded by lacI
   1977..2007    -  promoter       lac promoter: promoter for the E. coli lac operon
   2022..2043    -  protein_bind   CAP binding site: CAP binding activates transcription in the presence of cAMP. E. coli catabolite activator protein
   2056..2148    -  CDS            lacI (fragment): lac repressor; lacI; The lac repressor binds to the lac operator to inhibit transcription in E. coli. This inhibition can be relieved by adding lactose or isopropyl-β-D-thiogalactopyranoside (IPTG).
   2331..2919    -  rep_origin     ori: high-copy-number ColE1/pMB1/pBR322/pUC origin of replication
   3090..3950    -  CDS            AmpR: β-lactamase; bla; confers resistance to ampicillin, carbenicillin, and related antibiotics
   3951..4055    -  promoter       AmpR promoter: bla
   4114..4166    -  misc_feature   bom (fragment): basis of mobility region from pBR322
   4321..4700    +  enhancer       CMV enhancer: human cytomegalovirus immediate early enhancer
   4701..4904    +  promoter       CMV promoter: human cytomegalovirus (CMV) immediate early promoter
   4906..4925    +  promoter       PLtetO-1 promoter (fragment): modified phage lambda PL promoter with tet operator sites (Lutz and Bujard, 1997)
   4927..4946    +  promoter       PLtetO-1 promoter (fragment): modified phage lambda PL promoter with tet operator sites (Lutz and Bujard, 1997)
   4954..4987    +  promoter       TRE3GV promoter (fragment): 3rd-generation Tet-responsive promoter that can be activated by binding of Tet-On® 3G, optimized for retroviral and lentiviral vectors
   5139..5844    +  CDS            mCherry (fragment): monomeric derivative of DsRed fluorescent protein (Shaner et al., 2004) mammalian codon-optimized
   5844..5898    +  misc_feature   MCS (fragment): multiple cloning site
   5946..6692    +  CDS            APEX2: soybean ascorbate peroxidase, engineered to serve as a monomeric tag for electron microscopy and live-cell proteomics (Lam et al., 2015) more active than the original APEX due to the A134P mutation
>Addgene plasmid #205089 | raft-APEX2 | addgene full sequence | sequence record 421670 | Addgene NGS Result
GGATCCACTAGTCCAGTGTGGTGGAATTCTGCAGATATCCAGCACAGTGGCGGCCGCTCGAGTCTAGAGG
GCCCGTTTAAACCCGCTGATCAGCCTCGACTGTGCCTTCTAGTTGCCAGCCATCTGTTGTTTGCCCCTCC
CCCGTGCCTTCCTTGACCCTGGAAGGTGCCACTCCCACTGTCCTTTCCTAATAAAATGAGGAAATTGCAT
CGCATTGTCTGAGTAGGTGTCATTCTATTCTGGGGGGTGGGGTGGGGCAGGACAGCAAGGGGGAGGATTG
GGAAGACAATAGCAGGCATGCTGGGGATGCGGTGGGCTCTATGGCTTCTGAGGCGGAAAGAACCAGCTGG
GGCTCTAGGGGGTATCCCC
[124 nt withheld, positions 370-493]
C
[91 nt withheld, positions 495-585]
A
[49 nt withheld, positions 587-635]
CCTTTGACGTTGGAGTCCACGTTCTTT
[37 nt withheld, positions 663-699]
ACCCTATCTCGGTCTATTCTTTTGATTTATAAGGGATTTTGCCGATTTCGGCCTATTGGTTAAAAAATGA
GCTGATTTAACAAAAATTTAACGCGAATTAATTCTGTGGAATGTGTGTCAGTTAGGGTGTGGAAAGTCCC
CAGGCTCCCCAGCAGGCAGAAGTATGCAAAGCATGCATCTCAATTAGTCAGCAACCAGGTGTGGAAAGTC
CCCAGGCTCCCCAGCAGGCAGAAGTATGCAAAGCATGCATCTCAATTAGTCAGCAACCATAGTCCCGCCC
CTAACTCCGCCCATCCCGCCCCTAACTCCGCCCAGTTCCGCCCATTCTCCGCCCCATGGCTGACTAATTT
TTTTTATTTATGCAGAGGCCGAGGCCGCCTCTGCCTCTGAGCTATTCCAGAAGTAGTGAGGAGGCTTTTT
TGGAGGCCTAGGCTTTTGCAAAAAGCTCCCGGGAGCTTGTATATCCATTTTCGGATCTGATCAGCACGTG
TTGACAATTAATCATCGGCATAGTATATCGGCATAGTATAATACGACAAGGTGAGGAACTAAACCATGGC
CAAGTTGACCAGTGCCGTTCCGGTGCTCACCGCGCGCGACGTCGCCGGAGCGGTCGAGTTCTGGACCGAC
CGGCTCGGGTTCTCCCGGGACTTCGTGGAGGACGACTTCGCCGGTGTGGTCCGGGACGACGTGACCCTGT
TCATCAGCGCGGTCCAGGACCAGGTGGTGCCGGACAACACCCTGGCCTGGGTGTGGGTGCGCGGCCTGGA
CGAGCTGTACGCCGAGTGGTCGGAGGTCGTGTCCACGAACTTCCGGGACGCCTCCGGGCCGGCCATGACC
GAGATCGGCGAGCAGCCGTGGGGGCGGGAGTTCGCCCTGCGCGACCCGGCCGGCAACTGCGTGCACTTCG
TGGCCGAGGAGCAGGACTGACACGTGCTACGAGATTTCGATTCCACCGCCGCCTTCTATGAAAGGTTGGG
CTTCGGAATCGTTTTCCGGGACGCCGGCTGGATGATCCTCCAGCGCGGGGATCTCATGCTGGAGTTCTTC
GCCCACCCCAACTTGTTTATTGCAGCTTATAATGGTTACAAATAAAGCAATAGCATCACAAATTTCACAA
ATAAAGCATTTTTTTCACTGCATTCTAGTTGTGGTTTGTCCAAACTCATCAATGTATCTTATCATGTCTG
TATACCGTCGACCTCTAGCTAGAGCTTGGCGTAATCATGGTCATAGCTGTTTCCTGTGTGAAATTGTTAT
CCGCTCACAATTCCACACAACATACGAGCCGGAAGCATAAAGTGTAAAGCCTGGGGTGCCTAATGAGTGA
GCTAACTCACATTAATTGCGTTGCGCTCACTGCCCGCTTTCCAGTCGGGAAACCTGTCGTGCCAGCTGCA
TTAATGAATCGGCCAACGCGCGGGGAGAGGCGGTTTGCGTATTGGGCGCTCTTCCGCTTCCTCGCTCACT
GACTCGCTGCGCTCGGTCGTTCGGCTGCGGCGAGCGGTATCAGCTCACTCAAAGGCGGTAATACGGTTAT
CCACAGAATCAGGGGATAACGCAGGAAAGAACATGTGAGCAAAAGGCCAGCAAAAGGCCAGGAACCGTAA
AAAGGCCGCGTTGCTGGCGTTTTTCCATAGGCTCCGCCCCCCTGACGAGCATCACAAAAATCGACGCTCA
AGTCAGAGGTGGCGAAACCCGACAGGACTATAAAGATACCAGGCGTTTCCCCCTGGAAGCTCCCTCGTGC
GCTCTCCTGTTCCGACCCTGCCGCTTACCGGATACCTGTCCGCCTTTCTCCCTTCGGGAAGCGTGGCGCT
TTCTCATAGCTCACGCTGTAGGTATCTCAGTTCGGTGTAGGTCGTTCGCTCCAAGCTGGGCTGTGTGCAC
GAACCCCCCGTTCAGCCCGACCGCTGCGCCTTATCCGGTAACTATCGTCTTGAGTCCAACCCGGTAAGAC
ACGACTTATCGCCACTGGCAGCAGCCACTGGTAACAGGATTAGCAGAGCGAGGTATGTAGGCGGTGCTAC
AGAGTTCTTGAAGTGGTGGCCTAACTACGGCTACACTAGAAGAACAGTATTTGGTATCTGCGCTCTGCTG
AAGCCAGTTACCTTCGGAAAAAGAGTTGGTAGCTCTTGATCCGGCAAACAAACCACCGCTGGTAGCGGTG
GTTTTTTTGTTTGCAAGCAGCAGATTACGCGCAGAAAAAAAGGATCTCAAGAAGATCCTTTGATCTTTTC
TACGGGGTCTGACGCTCAGTGGAACGAAAACTCACGTTAAGGGATTTTGGTCATGAGATTATCAAAAAGG
ATCTTCACCTAGATCCTTTTAAATTAAAAATGAAGTTTTAAATCAATCTAAAGTATATATGAGTAAACTT
GGTCTGACAGTTACCAATGCTTAATCAGTGAGGCACCTATCTCAGCGATCTGTCTATTTCGTTCATCCAT
AGTTGCCTGACTCCCCGTCGTGTAGATAACTACGATACGGGAGGGCTTACCATCTGGCCCCAGTGCTGCA
ATGATACCGCGAGACCCACGCTCACCGGCTCCAGATTTATCAGCAATAAACCAGCCAGCCGGAAGGGCCG
AGCGCAGAAGTGGTCCTGCAACTTTATCCGCCTCCATCCAGTCTATTAATTGTTGCCGGGAAGCTAGAGT
AAGTAGTTCGCCAGTTAATAGTTTGCGCAACGTTGTTGCCATTGCTACAGGCATCGTGGTGTCACGCTCG
TCGTTTGGTATGGCTTCATTCAGCTCCGGTTCCCAACGATCAAGGCGAGTTACATGATCCCCCATGTTGT
GCAAAAAAGCGGTTAGCTCCTTCGGTCCTCCGATCGTTGTCAGAAGTAAGTTGGCCGCAGTGTTATCACT
CATGGTTATGGCAGCACTGCATAATTCTCTTACTGTCATGCCATCCGTAAGATGCTTTTCTGTGACTGGT
GAGTACTCAACCAAGTCATTCTGAGAATAGTGTATGCGGCGACCGAGTTGCTCTTGCCCGGCGTCAATAC
GGGATAATACCGCGCCACATAGCAGAACTTTAAAAGTGCTCATCATTGGAAAACGTTCTTCGGGGCGAAA
ACTCTCAAGGATCTTACCGCTGTTGAGATCCAGTTCGATGTAACCCACTCGTGCACCCAACTGATCTTCA
GCATCTTTTACTTTCACCAGCGTTTCTGGGTGAGCAAAAACAGGAAGGCAAAATGCCGCAAAAAAGGGAA
TAAGGGCGACACGGAAATGTTGAATACTCATACTCTTCCTTTTTCAATATTATTGAAGCATTTATCAGGG
TTATTGTCTCATGAGCGGATACATATTTGAATGTATTTAGAAAAATAAACAAATAGGGGTTCCGCGCACA
TTTCCCCGAAAAGTGCCACCTGACGTCGACGGATCGGGAGATCTCCCGATCCCCTATGGTGCACTCTCAG
TACAATCTGCTCTGATGCCGCATAGTTAAGCCAGTATCTGCTCCCTGCTTGTGTGTTGGAGGTCGCTGAG
TAGTGCGCGAGCAAAATTTAAGCTACAACAAGGCAAGGCTTGACCGACAATTGCATGAAGAATCTGCTTA
GGGTTAGGCGTTTTGCGCTGCTTCGCGATGTACGGGCCAGATATACGCGTTGACATTGATTATTGACTAG
TTATTAATAGTAATCAATTACGGGGTCATTAGTTCATAGCCCATATATGGAGTTCCGCGTTACATAACTT
ACGGTAAATGGCCCGCCTGGCTGACCGCCCAACGACCCCCGCCCATTGACGTCAATAATGACGTATGTTC
CCATAGTAACGCCAATAGGGACTTTCCATTGACGTCAATGGGTGGAGTATTTACGGTAAACTGCCCACTT
GGCAGTACATCAAGTGTATCATATGCCAAGTACGCCCCCTATTGACGTCAATGACGGTAAATGGCCCGCC
TGGCATTATGCCCAGTACATGACCTTATGGGACTTTCCTACTTGGCAGTACATCTACGTATTAGTCATCG
CTATTACCATGGTGATGCGGTTTTGGCAGTACATCAATGGGCGTGGATAGCGGTTTGACTCACGGGGATT
TCCAAGTCTCCACCCCATTGACGTCAATGGGAGTTTGTTTTGGCACCAAAATCAACGGGACTTTCCAAAA
TGTCGTAACAACTCCGCCCCATTGACGCAAATGGGCGGTAGGCGTGTACGGTGGGAGGTCTATATAAGCA
GAGCTCTCCCTATCAGTGATAGAGATCTCCCTATCAGTGATAGAGATCGTCGACGAGCTCGTTTAGTGAA
CCGTCAGATCGCCTGGAGACGCCATCCACGCTGTTTTGACCTCCATAGAAGACACCGGGACCGATCCAGC
CTCCGGACTCTAGCGTTTAAACTTAAGCTTGGTACCGAGCTCGGATCCCCGCTAGCCATGGGCTGTGTCT
GCAGCTCAAACCCTGAAAACAACAACAACATGGTGAGCAAGGGCGAGGATAACATGGCCATCATCAAGGA
GTTCATGCGCTTCAAGGTGCACATGGAGGGCTCCGTGAACGGCCACGAGTTCGAGATCGAGGGCGAGGGC
GAGGGCCGCCCCTACGAGGGCACCCAGACCGCCAAGCTGAAGGTGACCAAGGGTGGCCCCCTGCCCTTCG
CCTGGGACATCCTGTCCCCTCAGTTCATGTACGGCTCCAAGGCCTACGTGAAGCACCCCGCCGACATCCC
CGACTACTTGAAGCTGTCCTTCCCCGAGGGCTTCAAGTGGGAGCGCGTGATGAACTTCGAGGACGGCGGC
GTGGTGACCGTGACCCAGGACTCCTCCCTGCAGGACGGCGAGTTCATCTACAAGGTGAAGCTGCGCGGCA
CCAACTTCCCCTCCGACGGCCCCGTAATGCAGAAGAAGACCATGGGCTGGGAGGCCTCCTCCGAGCGGAT
GTACCCCGAGGACGGCGCCCTGAAGGGCGAGATCAAGCAGAGGCTGAAGCTGAAGGACGGCGGCCACTAC
GACGCTGAGGTCAAGACCACCTACAAGGCCAAGAAGCCCGTGCAGCTGCCCGGCGCCTACAACGTCAACA
TCAAGTTGGACATCACCTCCCACAACGAGGACTACACCATCGTGGAACAGTACGAACGCGCCGAGGGCCG
CCACTCCACCGGCGGCATGGACGAGCTGTACAAGTCCGGACTCAGATCTCGAGCTCAAGCTTCGAATTCT
GCAGTCGACGGTACCGCGGATCCAGGCAAGCCCATCCCCAACCCCCTGCTGGGCCTGGACAGCACCGGAA
AGTCTTACCCAACTGTGAGTGCTGATTACCAGGACGCCGTTGAGAAGGCGAAGAAGAAGCTCAGAGGCTT
CATCGCTGAGAAGAGATGCGCTCCTCTAATGCTCCGTTTGGCATTCCACTCTGCTGGAACCTTTGACAAG
GGCACGAAGACCGGTGGACCCTTCGGAACCATCAAGCACCCTGCCGAACTGGCTCACAGCGCTAACAACG
GTCTTGACATCGCTGTTAGGCTTTTGGAGCCACTCAAGGCGGAGTTCCCTATTTTGAGCTACGCCGATTT
CTACCAGTTGGCTGGCGTTGTTGCCGTTGAGGTCACGGGTGGACCTAAGGTTCCATTCCACCCTGGAAGA
GAGGACAAGCCTGAGCCACCACCAGAGGGTCGCTTGCCCGATCCCACTAAGGGTTCTGACCATTTGAGAG
ATGTGTTTGGCAAAGCTATGGGGCTTACTGACCAAGATATCGTTGCTCTATCTGGGGGTCACACTATTGG
AGCTGCACACAAGGAGCGTTCTGGATTTGAGGGTCCCTGGACCTCTAATCCTCTTATTTTCGACAACTCA
TACTTCACGGAGTTGTTGAGTGGTGAGAAGGAAGGTCTCCTTCAGCTACCTTCTGACAAGGCTCTTTTGT
CTGACCCTGTATTCCGCCCTCTCGTTGATAAATATGCAGCGGACGAAGATGCCTTCTTTGCTGATTACGC
TGAGGCTCACCAAAAGCTTTCCGAGCTTGGGTTTGCTGATGCCTAATGA
